Addgene plasmid #44197: BC-GPR56
Depositing lab: Lei Xu. Depositing organization: University of Rochester Medical Center.
Backbone
  Vector backbone: Barcode
  Backbone manufacturer: unknown
  Backbone size w/o insert (bp): 7500
  Total vector size (bp): 9400
  Vector type: Mammalian Expression, Retroviral
  Selectable markers: Puromycin
Growth in bacteria
  Bacterial resistance: Ampicillin, 100 μg/mL
  Growth temperature: 37°C
  Growth strain: DH5alpha
  Copy number: Unknown
Gene/Insert
  Gene/Insert name: human GPR56 (alt name: GPR56)
  Species: H. sapiens (human)
  Insert size (bp): 2500
  Mutation: none
  GenBank ID: NM_001145770.1 NM_001145771.1
  Entrez Gene: ADGRG1 (a.k.a. BFPP, BPPR, GPR56, TM7LN4, TM7XN1)
  Promoter: LTR
  Tag / fusion protein: none
  Cloning method: Restriction Enzyme; 5′ cloning site AgeI (not destroyed); 3′ cloning site NotI (not destroyed)
  Sequencing primers: 5′ n/a; 3′ n/a
Terms and licenses: Academic/Nonprofit Terms; Industry Terms: Not Available to Industry
How to cite: BC-GPR56 was a gift from Lei Xu (Addgene plasmid # 44197 ; http://n2t.net/addgene:44197 ; RRID:Addgene_44197)
