[The description below was written by a language model from this plasmid's Addgene catalogue record and the feature table of its GenBank file.]
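Description:
BC-GPR56 is a gammaretroviral mammalian expression plasmid of about 9.4 kb that carries the human GPR56 cDNA (gene symbol ADGRG1, an adhesion G protein-coupled receptor) in a backbone the depositor calls "Barcode", whose manufacturer is not recorded. The insert, listed as roughly 2.5 kb, wild type and untagged, was cloned between AgeI and NotI sites that both remain intact. In bacteria the plasmid replicates from a high-copy ColE1/pUC-type origin and is selected with ampicillin through the bla gene. Remnants of a lac promoter/operator region and common sequencing primer sites lie in the plasmid backbone outside the proviral unit.

The proviral region is bounded by 5′ and 3′ long terminal repeats from murine embryonic stem cell virus. Downstream of the 5′ LTR are the MESV Psi packaging signal and a truncated MMLV gag fragment lacking its start codon, which together allow the transcript to be packaged into virions when viral proteins are supplied in trans by a packaging cell line. Transcription is driven by the 5′ LTR. The feature table does not annotate the GPR56 coding sequence itself, but there is an unannotated interval between gag and a downstream T7 promoter, containing a Kozak consensus, where the insert presumably sits. An EMCV IRES followed by the puromycin N-acetyltransferase gene comes next, so GPR56 and puromycin resistance would be translated from a single bicistronic LTR transcript, linking drug selection to insert expression. An unannotated stretch also separates PuroR from the 3′ LTR, and the record does not explain what the backbone's "barcode" element is. The construct is suited to producing retrovirus for stable GPR56 overexpression in transduced, puromycin-selected mammalian cells.
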