LOCUS       Exported 9435 bp ds-DNA circular SYN 12-MAY-2021
DEFINITION  synthetic circular DNA
ACCESSION   .
VERSION     .
KEYWORDS    BC-GPR56
SOURCE      synthetic DNA construct
  ORGANISM  synthetic DNA construct
REFERENCE   1 (bases 1 to 9435)
  TITLE     BC-GPR56
  JOURNAL   Unpublished
REFERENCE   2 (bases 1 to 9435)
  AUTHORS   .
  TITLE     Direct Submission
  JOURNAL   Exported May 12, 2021 from SnapGene Server 1.1.58
            http://www.snapgene.com
FEATURES             Location/Qualifiers
     source          1..9435
                     /organism="synthetic DNA construct"
                     /mol_type="other DNA"
     misc_feature    580..921
                     /label=MESV Psi
                     /note="packaging signal of murine embryonic stem cell
                     virus"
     CDS             988..1404
                     /label=gag (truncated)
                     /note="truncated Moloney murine leukemia virus (MMLV) gag
                     gene lacking the start codon"
     primer_bind     1334..1356
                     /label=pLXSN 5'
                     /note="Murine stem cell virus, forward primer. Also called
                     MSCV"
     primer_bind     1372..1388
                     /label=pBABE 5'
                     /note="Psi packaging signal, forward primer for pBABE
                     vectors"
     regulatory      3214..3223
                     /regulatory_class="other"
                     /note="vertebrate consensus sequence for strong initiation
                     of translation (Kozak, 1987)"
     primer_bind     3656..3673
                     /label=M13 Forward
                     /note="In lacZ gene. Also called M13-F20 or M13 (-21)
                     Forward"
     primer_bind     3657..3673
                     /label=M13 fwd
                     /note="common sequencing primer, one of multiple similar
                     variants"
     primer_bind     3680..3699
                     /label=T7
                     /note="T7 promoter, forward primer"
     promoter        3680..3698
                     /label=T7 promoter
                     /note="promoter for bacteriophage T7 RNA polymerase"
     misc_feature    3749..4210
                     /label=IRES
                     /note="internal ribosome entry site (IRES) of the
                     encephalomyocarditis virus (EMCV)"
     primer_bind     complement(3805..3822)
                     /label=IRES reverse
                     /note="IRES internal ribosome entry site, reverse primer.
                     Also called pCDH-rev"
     primer_bind     4032..4051
                     /label=IRES-F
                     /note="IRES internal ribosome entry site, forward primer"
     CDS             4251..4847
                     /codon_start=1
                     /gene="pac from Streptomyces alboniger"
                     /product="puromycin N-acetyltransferase"
                     /label=PuroR
                     /note="confers resistance to puromycin"
                     /translation="MTEYKPTVRLATRDDVPRAVRTLAAAFADYPATRHTVDPDRHIER
                     VTELQELFLTRVGLDIGKVWVADDGAAVAVWTTPESVEAGAVFAEIGPRMAELSGSRLA
                     AQQQMEGLLAPHRPKEPAWFLATVGVSPDHQGKGLGSAVVLPGVEAAERAGVPAFLETS
                     APRNLPFYERLGFTVTADVEVPEGPRTWCMTRKPGA"
     primer_bind     complement(4251..4270)
                     /label=Puro-R
                     /note="Puromycin resistance gene, reverse primer. Also
                     called puro-variant-R"
     primer_bind     4747..4767
                     /label=Puro-F
                     /note="Puromycin resistance gene, forward primer"
     LTR             5748..6263
                     /label=3' LTR
                     /note="3' long terminal repeat from murine embryonic stem
                     cell virus"
     primer_bind     complement(6432..6448)
                     /label=M13 rev
                     /note="common sequencing primer, one of multiple similar
                     variants"
     primer_bind     complement(6432..6448)
                     /label=M13 Reverse
                     /note="In lacZ gene. Also called M13-rev"
     primer_bind     complement(6445..6467)
                     /label=M13/pUC Reverse
                     /note="In lacZ gene"
     protein_bind    6456..6472
                     /label=lac operator
                     /bound_moiety="lac repressor encoded by lacI"
                     /note="The lac repressor binds to the lac operator to
                     inhibit transcription in E. coli. This inhibition can be
                     relieved by adding lactose or
                     isopropyl-beta-D-thiogalactopyranoside (IPTG)."
     promoter        complement(6480..6510)
                     /label=lac promoter
                     /note="promoter for the E. coli lac operon"
     protein_bind    6525..6546
                     /label=CAP binding site
                     /bound_moiety="E. coli catabolite activator protein"
                     /note="CAP binding activates transcription in the presence
                     of cAMP."
     primer_bind     complement(6663..6680)
                     /label=L4440
                     /note="L4440 vector, forward primer"
     rep_origin      complement(6834..7422)
                     /direction=LEFT
                     /label=ori
                     /note="high-copy-number ColE1/pMB1/pBR322/pUC origin of
                     replication"
     primer_bind     complement(6914..6933)
                     /label=pBR322ori-F
                     /note="pBR322 origin, forward primer"
     CDS             complement(7593..8453)
                     /codon_start=1
                     /gene="bla"
                     /product="beta-lactamase"
                     /label=AmpR
                     /note="confers resistance to ampicillin, carbenicillin, and
                     related antibiotics"
                     /translation="MSIQHFRVALIPFFAAFCLPVFAHPETLVKVKDAEDQLGARVGYI
                     ELDLNSGKILESFRPEERFPMMSTFKVLLCGAVLSRIDAGQEQLGRRIHYSQNDLVEYS
                     PVTEKHLTDGMTVRELCSAAITMSDNTAANLLLTTIGGPKELTAFLHNMGDHVTRLDRW
                     EPELNEAIPNDERDTTMPVAMATTLRKLLTGELLTLASRQQLIDWMEADKVAGPLLRSA
                     LPAGWFIADKSGAGERGSRGIIAALGPDGKPSRIVVIYTTGSQATMDERNRQIAEIGAS
                     LIKHW"
     primer_bind     8216..8235
                     /label=Amp-R
                     /note="Ampicillin resistance gene, reverse primer"
     promoter        complement(8454..8558)
                     /gene="bla"
                     /label=AmpR promoter
     primer_bind     8626..8644
                     /label=pBRforEco
                     /note="pBR322 vectors, upsteam of EcoRI site, forward
                     primer"
     primer_bind     complement(8682..8704)
                     /label=pGEX 3'
                     /note="pGEX vectors, reverse primer"
     primer_bind     8804..8823
                     /label=pRS-marker
                     /note="pRS vectors, use to sequence yeast selectable
                     marker"
     primer_bind     9215..9234
                     /label=pBRrevBam
                     /note="pBR322 vectors, tet region, downstream of BamHI,
                     reverse primer"
     LTR             9434..516
                     /label=5' LTR
                     /note="5' long terminal repeat from murine embryonic stem
                     cell virus"
ORIGIN
        1 tgaaagaccc cacctgtagg tttggcaagc tagcttaagt aacgccattt tgcaaggcat
       61 ggaaaataca taactgagaa tagagaagtt cagatcaagg ttaggaacag agagacagca
      121 gaatatgggc caaacaggat atctgtggta agcagttcct gccccggctc agggccaaga
      181 acagatggtc cccagatgcg gtcccgccct cagcagtttc tagagaacca tcagatgttt
      241 ccagggtgcc ccaaggacct gaaaatgacc ctgtgcctta tttgaactaa ccaatcagtt
      301 cgcttctcgc ttctgttcgc gcgcttctgc tccccgagct caataaaaga gcccacaacc
      361 cctcactcgg cgcgccagtc ctccgataga ctgcgtcgcc cgggtacccg tattcccaat
      421 aaagcctctt gctgtttgca tccgaatcgt ggactcgctg atccttggga gggtctcctc
      481 agattgattg actgcccacc tcgggggtct ttcatttgga ggttccaccg agatttggag
      541 acccctgcct agggaccacc gacccccccg ccgggaggta agctggccag cggtcgtttc
      601 gtgtctgtct ctgtctttgt gcgtgtttgt gccggcatct aatgtttgcg cctgcgtctg
      661 tactagttag ctaactagct ctgtatctgg cggacccgtg gtggaactga cgagttctga
      721 acacccggcc gcaaccctgg gagacgtccc agggactttg ggggccgttt ttgtggcccg
      781 acctgaggaa gggagtcgat gtggaatccg accccgtcag gatatgtggt tctggtagga
      841 gacgagaacc taaaacagtt cccgcctccg tctgaatttt tgctttcggt ttggaaccga
      901 agccgcgcgt cttgtctgct gcagcgctgc agcatcgttc tgtgttgtct ctgtctgact
      961 gtgtttctgt atttgtctga aaattagggc cagactgtta ccactccctt aagtttgacc
     1021 ttaggtcact ggaaagatgt cgagcggatc gctcacaacc agtcggtaga tgtcaagaag
     1081 agacgttggg ttaccttctg ctctgcagaa tggccaacct ttaacgtcgg atggccgcga
     1141 gacggcacct ttaaccgaga cctcatcacc caggttaaga tcaaggtctt ttcacctggc
     1201 ccgcatggac acccagacca ggtcccctac atcgtgacct gggaagcctt ggcttttgac
     1261 ccccctccct gggtcaagcc ctttgtacac cctaagcctc cgcctcctct tcctccatcc
     1321 gccccgtctc tcccccttga acctcctcgt tcgaccccgc ctcgatcctc cctttatcca
     1381 gccctcactc cttctctagg cgccggaaat tagatctacc ggtaagagtg actccgtcgg
     1441 aggaaaatga ctccccagtc gctgctgcag acgacactgt tcctgctgag tctgctcttc
     1501 ctggtccaag gtgcccacgg caggggccac agggaagact ttcgcttctg cagccagcgg
     1561 aaccagacac acaggagcag cctccactac aaacccacac cagacctgcg catctccatc
     1621 gagaactccg aagaggccct cacagtccat gcccctttcc ctgcagccca ccctgcttcc
     1681 cgatccttcc ctgaccccag gggcctctac cacttctgcc tctactggaa ccgacatgct
     1741 gggagattac atcttctcta tggcaagcgt gacttcttgc tgagtgacaa agcctctagc
     1801 ctcctctgct tccagcacca ggaggagagc ctggctcagg gccccccgct gttagccact
     1861 tctgtcacct cctggtggag ccctcagaac atcagcctgc ccagtgccgc cagcttcacc
     1921 ttctccttcc acagtcctcc ccacacggcc gctcacaatg cctcggtgga catgtgcgag
     1981 ctcaaaaggg acctccagct gctcagccag ttcctgaagc atccccagaa ggcctcaagg
     2041 aggccctcgg ctgcccccgc cagccagcag ttgcagagcc tggagtcgaa actgacctct
     2101 gtgagattca tgggggacat ggtgtccttc gaggaggacc ggatcaacgc cacggtgtgg
     2161 aagctccagc ccacagccgg cctccaggac ctgcacatcc actcccggca ggaggaggag
     2221 cagagcgaga tcatggagta ctcggtgctg ctgcctcgaa cactcttcca gaggacgaaa
     2281 ggccggagcg gggaggctga gaagagactc ctcctggtgg acttcagcag ccaagccctg
     2341 ttccaggaca agaattccag ccacgtcctg ggtgagaagg tcttggggat tgtggtacag
     2401 aacaccaaag tagccaacct cacggagccc gtggtgctca ccttccagca ccagctacag
     2461 ccgaagaatg tgactctgca atgtgtgttc tgggttgaag accccacatt gagcagcccg
     2521 gggcattgga gcagtgctgg gtgtgagacc gtcaggagag aaacccaaac atcctgcttc
     2581 tgcaaccact tgacctactt tgcagtgctg atggtctcct cggtggaggt ggacgccgtg
     2641 cacaagcact acctgagcct cctctcctac gtgggctgtg tcgtctctgc cctggcctgc
     2701 cttgtcacca ttgccgccta cctctgctcc agggtgcccc tgccgtgcag gaggaaacct
     2761 cgggactaca ccatcaaggt gcacatgaac ctgctgctgg ccgtcttcct gctggacacg
     2821 agcttcctgc tcagcgagcc ggtggccctg acaggctctg aggctggctg ccgagccagt
     2881 gccatcttcc tgcacttctc cctgctcacc tgcctttcct ggatgggcct cgaggggtac
     2941 aacctctacc gactcgtggt ggaggtcttt ggcacctatg tccctggcta cctactcaag
     3001 ctgagcgcca tgggctgggg cttccccatc tttctggtga cgctggtggc cctggtggat
     3061 gtggacaact atggccccat catcttggct gtgcatagga ctccagaggg cgtcatctac
     3121 ccttccatgt gctggatccg ggactccctg gtcagctaca tcaccaacct gggcctcttc
     3181 agcctggtgt ttctgttcaa catggccatg ctagccacca tggtggtgca gatcctgcgg
     3241 ctgcgccccc acacccaaaa gtggtcacat gtgctgacac tgctgggcct cagcctggtc
     3301 cttggcctgc cctgggcctt gatcttcttc tcctttgctt ctggcacctt ccagcttgtc
     3361 gtcctctacc ttttcagcat catcacctcc ttccaaggct tcctcatctt catctggtac
     3421 tggtccatgc ggctgcaggc ccggggtggc ccctcccctc tgaagagcaa ctcagacagc
     3481 gccaggctcc ccatcagctc gggcagcacc tcgtccagcc gcatctagaa gggcgaattc
     3541 tgcagatatc catcacactg gcggccgcag cacagtggtc gaaattctgg cgaaaggggg
     3601 atgtgctgca aggcgattaa gttgggtaac gccagggttt tcccagtcac gacgttgtaa
     3661 aacgacggcc agtgaattgt aatacgactc actatagggc gaattaattc cggttatttt
     3721 ccaccatatt gccgtctttt ggcaatgtga gggcccggaa acctggccct gtcttcttga
     3781 cgagcattcc taggggtctt tcccctctcg ccaaaggaat gcaaggtctg ttgaatgtcg
     3841 tgaaggaagc agttcctctg gaagcttctt gaagacaaac aacgtctgta gcgacccttt
     3901 gcaggcagcg gaacccccca cctggcgaca ggtgcctctg cggccaaaag ccacgtgtat
     3961 aagatacacc tgcaaaggcg gcacaacccc agtgccacgt tgtgagttgg atagttgtgg
     4021 aaagagtcaa atggctctcc tcaagcgtat tcaacaaggg gctgaaggat gcccagaagg
     4081 taccccattg tatgggatct gatctggggc ctcggtgcac atgctttaca tgtgtttagt
     4141 cgaggttaaa aaacgtctag gccccccgaa ccacggggac gtggttttcc tttgaaaaac
     4201 acgatgataa tatggccacc acccatatga aagaaaccgc tgctgctaaa atgaccgagt
     4261 acaagcccac ggtgcgcctc gccacccgcg acgacgtccc cagggccgta cgcaccctcg
     4321 ccgccgcgtt cgccgactac cccgccacgc gccacaccgt cgatccggac cgccacatcg
     4381 agcgggtcac cgagctgcaa gaactcttcc tcacgcgcgt cgggctcgac atcggcaagg
     4441 tgtgggtcgc ggacgacggc gccgcggtgg cggtctggac cacgccggag agcgtcgaag
     4501 cgggggcggt gttcgccgag atcggcccgc gcatggccga gttgagcggt tcccggctgg
     4561 ccgcgcagca acagatggaa ggcctcctgg cgccgcaccg gcccaaggag cccgcgtggt
     4621 tcctggccac cgtcggcgtc tcgcccgacc accagggcaa gggtctgggc agcgccgtcg
     4681 tgctccccgg agtggaggcg gccgagcgcg ccggggtgcc cgccttcctg gagacctccg
     4741 cgccccgcaa cctccccttc tacgagcggc tcggcttcac cgtcaccgcc gacgtcgagg
     4801 tgcccgaagg accgcgcacc tggtgcatga cccgcaagcc cggtgcctgg tcgacaagca
     4861 tggggtaaag tactgttctc atcacatcat atcaaggtta tataccatca atattgccac
     4921 agatgttact tagcctttta atatttctct aatttagtgt atatgcaatg atagttctct
     4981 gatttctgag attgagtttc tcatgtgtaa tgattattta gagtttctct ttcatctgtt
     5041 caaatttttg tctagtttta ttttttactg atttgtaaga cttcttttta taatctgcat
     5101 attacaattc tctttactgg ggtgttgcaa atattttctg tcattctatg gcctgacttt
     5161 tcttaatggt tttttaattt taaaaataag tcttaatatt catgcaatct aattaacaat
     5221 cttttctttg tggttaggac tttgagtcat aagaaatttt tctctacact gaagtcatga
     5281 tggcatgctt ctatattatt ttctaaaaga tttaaagttt tgccttctcc atttagactt
     5341 ataattcact ggaatttttt tgtgtgtatg gtatgacata tgggttccct tttatttttt
     5401 acatataaat atatttccct gtttttctaa aaaagaaaaa gatcatcatt ttcccattgt
     5461 aaaatgccat atttttttca taggtcactt acatatatca atgggtctgt ttctgagctc
     5521 tactctattt tatcagcctc actgtctatc cccacacatc tcatgctttg ctctaaatct
     5581 tgatatttag tggaacattc tttcccattt tgttctacaa gaatattttt gttattgtct
     5641 tttgggcttc tatatacatt ttagaatgag gttggcaagt tctcgacctg cagccaagct
     5701 tatcgataaa ataaaagatt ttatttagtc tccagaaaaa ggggggaatg aaagacccca
     5761 cctgtaggtt tggcaagcta gcttaagtaa cgccattttg caaggcatgg aaaatacata
     5821 actgagaata gagaagttca gatcaaggtt aggaacagag agacagcaga atatgggcca
     5881 aacaggatat ctgtggtaag cagttcctgc cccggctcag ggccaagaac agatggtccc
     5941 cagatgcggt cccgccctca gcagtttcta gagaaccatc agatgtttcc agggtgcccc
     6001 aaggacctga aaatgaccct gtgccttatt tgaactaacc aatcagttcg cttctcgctt
     6061 ctgttcgcgc gcttctgctc cccgagctca ataaaagagc ccacaacccc tcactcggcg
     6121 cgccagtcct ccgatagact gcgtcgcccg ggtacccgtg tatccaataa accctcttgc
     6181 agttgcatcc gacttgtggt ctcgctgttc cttgggaggg tctcctctga gtgattgact
     6241 acccgtcagc gggggtcttt catgggtaac agtttcttga agttggagaa caacattctg
     6301 agggtaggag tcgaatatta agtaatcctg actcaattag ccactgtttt gaatccacat
     6361 actccaatac tcctgaaata gttcattatg gacagcgcag aagagctggg gagaattaat
     6421 tcgtaatcat ggtcatagct gtttcctgtg tgaaattgtt atccgctcac aattccacac
     6481 aacatacgag ccggaagcat aaagtgtaaa gcctggggtg cctaatgagt gagctaactc
     6541 acattaattg cgttgcgctc actgcccgct ttccagtcgg gaaacctgtc gtgccagctg
     6601 cattaatgaa tcggccaacg cgcggggaga ggcggtttgc gtattgggcg ctcttccgct
     6661 tcctcgctca ctgactcgct gcgctcggtc gttcggctgc ggcgagcggt atcagctcac
     6721 tcaaaggcgg taatacggtt atccacagaa tcaggggata acgcaggaaa gaacatgtga
     6781 gcaaaaggcc agcaaaaggc caggaaccgt aaaaaggccg cgttgctggc gtttttccat
     6841 aggctccgcc cccctgacga gcatcacaaa aatcgacgct caagtcagag gtggcgaaac
     6901 ccgacaggac tataaagata ccaggcgttt ccccctggaa gctccctcgt gcgctctcct
     6961 gttccgaccc tgccgcttac cggatacctg tccgcctttc tcccttcggg aagcgtggcg
     7021 ctttctcata gctcacgctg taggtatctc agttcggtgt aggtcgttcg ctccaagctg
     7081 ggctgtgtgc acgaaccccc cgttcagccc gaccgctgcg ccttatccgg taactatcgt
     7141 cttgagtcca acccggtaag acacgactta tcgccactgg cagcagccac tggtaacagg
     7201 attagcagag cgaggtatgt aggcggtgct acagagttct tgaagtggtg gcctaactac
     7261 ggctacacta gaaggacagt atttggtatc tgcgctctgc tgaagccagt taccttcgga
     7321 aaaagagttg gtagctcttg atccggcaaa caaaccaccg ctggtagcgg tggttttttt
     7381 gtttgcaagc agcagattac gcgcagaaaa aaaggatctc aagaagatcc tttgatcttt
     7441 tctacggggt ctgacgctca gtggaacgaa aactcacgtt aagggatttt ggtcatgaga
     7501 ttatcaaaaa ggatcttcac ctagatcctt ttaaattaaa aatgaagttt taaatcaatc
     7561 taaagtatat atgagtaaac ttggtctgac agttaccaat gcttaatcag tgaggcacct
     7621 atctcagcga tctgtctatt tcgttcatcc atagttgcct gactccccgt cgtgtagata
     7681 actacgatac gggagggctt accatctggc cccagtgctg caatgatacc gcgagaccca
     7741 cgctcaccgg ctccagattt atcagcaata aaccagccag ccggaagggc cgagcgcaga
     7801 agtggtcctg caactttatc cgcctccatc cagtctatta attgttgccg ggaagctaga
     7861 gtaagtagtt cgccagttaa tagtttgcgc aacgttgttg ccattgctac aggcatcgtg
     7921 gtgtcacgct cgtcgtttgg tatggcttca ttcagctccg gttcccaacg atcaaggcga
     7981 gttacatgat cccccatgtt gtgcaaaaaa gcggttagct ccttcggtcc tccgatcgtt
     8041 gtcagaagta agttggccgc agtgttatca ctcatggtta tggcagcact gcataattct
     8101 cttactgtca tgccatccgt aagatgcttt tctgtgactg gtgagtactc aaccaagtca
     8161 ttctgagaat agtgtatgcg gcgaccgagt tgctcttgcc cggcgtcaat acgggataat
     8221 accgcgccac atagcagaac tttaaaagtg ctcatcattg gaaaacgttc ttcggggcga
     8281 aaactctcaa ggatcttacc gctgttgaga tccagttcga tgtaacccac tcgtgcaccc
     8341 aactgatctt cagcatcttt tactttcacc agcgtttctg ggtgagcaaa aacaggaagg
     8401 caaaatgccg caaaaaaggg aataagggcg acacggaaat gttgaatact catactcttc
     8461 ctttttcaat attattgaag catttatcag ggttattgtc tcatgagcgg atacatattt
     8521 gaatgtattt agaaaaataa acaaataggg gttccgcgca catttccccg aaaagtgcca
     8581 cctgacgtct aagaaaccat tattatcatg acattaacct ataaaaatag gcgtatcacg
     8641 aggccctttc gtctcgcgcg tttcggtgat gacggtgaaa acctctgaca catgcagctc
     8701 ccggagacgg tcacagcttg tctgtaagcg gatgccggga gcagacaagc ccgtcagggc
     8761 gcgtcagcgg gtgttggcgg gtgtcggggc tggcttaact atgcggcatc agagcagatt
     8821 gtactgagag tgcaccatat gcggtgtgaa ataccgcaca gatgcgtaag gagaaaatac
     8881 cgcatcaggc gccattcgcc attcaggctg cgcaactgtt gggaagggcg atcggtgcgg
     8941 gcctcttcgc tattacgcca gctggcgaaa gggggatgtg ctgcaaggcg attaagttgg
     9001 gtaacgccag ggttttccca gtcacgacgt tgtaaaacga cggcgcaagg aagcagccca
     9061 gtagtaggtt gaggccgttg agcaccgccg ccgcaaggaa tggtgcatgc aaggagatgg
     9121 cgcccaacag tcccccggcc acggggcctg ccaccatacc cacgccgaaa caagcgctca
     9181 tgagcccgaa gtggcgagcc cgatcttccc catcggtgat gtcggcgata taggcgccag
     9241 caaccgcacc tgtggcgccg gtgatgccgg ccacgatgcg tccggcgtag aggcgattag
     9301 tccaatttgt taaagacagg atatcagtgg tccaggctct agttttgact caacaatatc
     9361 accagctgaa gcctatagag tacgagccat agataaaata aaagatttta tttagtctcc
     9421 agaaaaaggg gggaa
//
