>Addgene plasmid #44197 | BC-GPR56 | addgene partial sequence | sequence record 63512 | pLXSN_5_primer
CAGCCCTCACTCCTTCTCTAGGCGCCGGAAATTAGATCTACCGGTAAGAGTGACTCCGTCGGAGGAAAAT
GACTCCCCAGTCGCTGCTGCAGACGACACTGTTCCTGCTGAGTCTGCTCTTCCTGGTCCAAGGTGCCCAC
GGCAGGGGCCACAGGGAAGACTTTCGCTTCTGCAGCCAGCGGAACCAGACACACAGGAGCAGCCTCCACT
ACAAACCCACACCAGACCTGCGCATCTCCATCGAGAACTCCGAAGAGGCCCTCACAGTCCATGCCCCTTT
CCCTGCAGCCCACCCTGCTTCCCGATCCTTCCCTGACCCCAGGGGCCTCTACCACTTCTGCCTCTACTGG
AACCGACATGCTGGGAGATTACATCTTCTCTATGGCAAGCGTGACTTCTTGCTGAGTGACAAAGCCTCTA
GCCTCCTCTGCTTCCAGCACCAGGAGGAGAGCCTGGCTCAGGGCCCCCCGCTGTTAGCCACTTCTGTCAC
CTCCTGGTGGAGCCCTCAGAACATCAGCCTGCCCAGTGCCGCCAGCTTCACCTTCTCCTTCCACAGTCCT
CCCCACACGGCCGCTCACAATGCCTCGGTGGACATGTGCGAGCTCAAAAGGGACCTCCAGCTGCTCAGCC
AGTTCCTGAAGCATCCCCAGAAGGCCTCAAGGAGGCCCTCGGCTGCCCCCGCCAGCCAGCAGTTGCAGAG
CCTGGAGTCGAAACTGACCTCTGTGAGATTCATGGGGGACATGGTGTCCTTCGAGGAGGACCGGATCAAC
GCCACGGTGTGGAAGCTCCAGCCCACAGCCGGCCTCCAGGACCTGCACATCCACTCCCGGCAGGAGGAGG
AGCAGAGCGAGATCATGGAGTACTCGGTGCTGCTGCCTCGAACACTCTTCCAGAGGACGAAAGGCCGGAG
CGGGGAGGCTGAGAAGAGACTCCTCCTGGTGGACTTCAGCAGCCAAG
